>Addgene plasmid #222878 | L2096-GPA-BRET-Biosensor-Retrovirus-TD146 | addgene full sequence | sequence record 446610 | Addgene NGS Result
TGAAAGACCCCACCTGTAGGTTTGGCAAGCTAGCTTAAGTAACGCCATTTTGCAAGGCATGGAAAATACA
TAACTGAGAATAGAGAAGTTCAGATCAAGGTTAGGAACAGAGAGACAGCAGAATATGGGCCAAACAGGAT
ATCTGTGGTAAGCAGTTCCTGCCCCGGCTCAGGGCCAAGAACAGATGGTCCCCAGATGCGGTCCCGCCCT
CAGCAGTTTCTAGAGAACCATCAGATGTTTCCAGGGTGCCCCAAGGACCTGAAATGACCCTGTGCCTTAT
TTGAACTAACCAATCAGTTCGCTTCTCGCTTCTGTTCGCGCGCTTCTGCTCCCCGAGCTCAATAAAAGAG
CCCACAACCCCTCACTCGGCGCGCCAGTCCTCCGATAGACTGCGTCGCCCGGGTACCCGTATTCCCAATA
AAGCCTCTTGCTGTTTGCATCCGAATCGTGGACTCGCTGATCCTTGGGAGGGTCTCCTCAGATTGATTGA
CTGCCCACCTCGGGGGTCTTTCATTTGGAGGTTCCACCGAGATTTGGAGACCCCTGCCCAGGGACCACCG
ACCCCCCCGCCGGGAGGTAAGCTGGCCAGCGGTCGTTTCGTGTCTGTCTCTGTCTTTGTGCGTGTTTGTG
CCGGCATCTAATGTTTGCGCCTGCGTCTGTACTAGTTAGCTAACTAGCTCTGTATCTGGCGGACCCGTGG
TGGAACTGACGAGTTCTGAACACCCGGCCGCAACCCTGGGAGACGTCCCAGGGACTTTGGGGGCCGTTTT
TGTGGCCCGACCTGAGGAAGGGAGTCGATGTGGAATCCGACCCCGTCAGGATATGTGGTTCTGGTAGGAG
ACGAGAACCTAAAACAGTTCCCGCCTCCGTCTGAATTTTTGCTTTCGGTTTGGAACCGAAGCCGCGCGTC
TTGTCTGCTGCAGCGCTGCAGCATCGTTCTGTGTTGTCTCTGTCTGACTGTGTTTCTGTATTTGTCTGAA
AATTAGGGCCAGACTGTTACCACTCCCTTAAGTTTGACCTTAGGTCACTGGAAAGATGTCGAGCGGATCG
CTCACAACCAGTCGGTAGATGTCAAGAAGAGACGTTGGGTTACCTTCTGCTCTGCAGAATGGCCAACCTT
TAACGTCGGATGGCCGCGAGACGGCACCTTTAACCGAGACCTCATCACCCAGGTTAAGATCAAGGTCTTT
TCACCTGGCCCGCATGGACACCCAGACCAGGTCCCCTACATCGTGACCTGGGAAGCCTTGGCTTTTGACC
CCCCTCCCTGGGTCAAGCCCTTTGTACACCCTAAGCCTCCGCCTCCTCTTCCTCCATCCGCCCCGTCTCT
CCCCCTTGAACCTCCTCGTTCGACCCCGCCTCGATCCTCCCTTTATCCAGCCCTCACTCCTTCTCTAGGC
GCCGGAATTAGATCTCTCGAGGTTAACGAATTCGCTAGCGCCACCATGTATGGAAAAATAATCTTTGTAT
TACTATTGTCAGAAATTGTGAGCATATCAGCAGAGCAGAAACTCATCTCAGAAGAGGATCTGGGCGCGCC
TATGCTCGAGATGTGGCATGAAGGCCTGGAAGAGGCATCTCGTTTGTACTTTGGGGAAAGGAACGTGAAA
GGCATGTTTGAGGTGCTGGAGCCCTTGCATGCTATGATGGAACGGGGCCCCCAGACTCTGAAGGAAACAT
CCTTTAATCAGGCCTATGGTCGAGATTTAATGGAGGCCCAAGAGTGGTGCAGGAAGTACATGAAATCAGG
GAATGTCAAGGACCTCCTCCAAGCCTGGGACCTCTATTATCATGTGTTCCGACGAATCTCAAAGACTAGA
ACCGGTTTAAGTACCACTGAGGTGGCAATGCACACTTCAACCTCTTCTTCAGTCACAAAGAGTTACATCT
CATCACAGACAAATGATACGCACAAACGGGACACATATGCAGCCACTCCTAGAGCTCATGAAGTTTCAGA
AATTTCTGTTAGAACTGTTTACCCTCCAGAAGAGGAAACCGGAGAAAGGGTACAACTTGCCCATCATTTC
TCTGAACCAGAGATAACACTCATTATTTTTGGGGTGATGGCTGGTGTTATTGGAACGATCCTCTTAATTT
CTTACGGTATTCGCCGACTGATAAAGAAAAGCCCATCTGATGTAAAACCTCTCCCCTCACCTGACACAGA
CGTGCCTTTAAGTTCTGTTGAAATAGAAAATCCAGAGACAAGTGATCAATTAATTAAGGGCGGCAGCGGC
GGCTCCGGTGGATCTGGCGGTGGAAGCGGAGGTTCTGGTGGTTCTGGCGTGACAGGCTACCGGCTGTTCG
AGGAAATCCTGCGGCACGAGCTGATCAAAGAAAACATGCGGAGCAAGCTGTACCTGGAAGGCAGCGTGAA
CGGCCACCAGTTCAAGTGTACACACGAAGGCGAGGGCAAGCCCTACGAAGGCAAGCAGACCAACCGGATT
AAGGTGGTGGAAGGCGGCCCTCTGCCTTTCGCCTTTGATATCCTGGCCACACACTTTATGTACGGCAGCA
AGGTGTTCATCAAGTACCCCGCCGACCTGCCTGACTACTTCAAGCAGAGCTTCCCCGAGGGCTTCACCTG
GGAGCGAGTGATGGTGTTTGAGGACGGCGGAGTGCTGACCGCCACACAGGATACTTCTCTGCAGGACGGC
GAGCTGATCTACAACGTGAAAGTGCGGGGCGTGAACTTCCCCGCCAATGGACCTGTGATGCAGAAGAAAA
CCCTCGGCTGGGAGCCCAGCACCGAGACAATGTATCCAGCCGATGGCGGCCTCGAGGGCAGATGTGATAA
GGCCCTGAAACTCGTCGGCGGAGGCCATCTGCACGTGAACTTTAAGACCACCTACAAGAGCAAGAAACCC
GTGAAGATGCCCGGCGTGCACTACGTGGACAGACGGCTGGAAAGAATCAAAGAGGCCGACAACGAGACAT
ACGTGGAACAGTACGAGCACGCCGTGGCCAGATACAGCAATCTCGGAGGCGGAATGGACGAGCTGTACAA
AGGTTCTGGCGAGGGCAGAGGAAGTCTGCTAACATGCGGTGACGTCGAGGAGAATCCTGGCCCAGGCGCC
ATGTATGGAAAAATAATCTTTGTATTACTATTGTCAGAAATTGTGAGCATATCAGCAGAGCAGAAACTCA
TCTCAGAAGAGGATCTGGGCGCGCCTATGGGAGTGCAGGTGGAAACCATCTCCCCAGGAGACGGGCGCAC
CTTCCCCAAGCGCGGCCAGACCTGCGTGGTGCACTACACCGGGATGCTTGAAGATGGAAAGAAATTTGAT
TCCTCCCGGGACAGAAACAAGCCCTTTAAGTTTATGCTAGGCAAGCAGGAGGTGATCCGAGGCTGGGAAG
AAGGGGTTGCCCAGATGAGTGTGGGTCAGAGAGCCAAACTGACTATATCTCCAGATTATGCCTATGGTGC
CACTGGGCACCCAGGCATCATCCCACCACATGCCACTCTCGTCTTCGATGTGGAGCTTCTAAAACTGGAA
AGTGCTGGTGGTAGTGCTGGTGGTAGTGCTGGTGGTAGTGCTGGTGGTAGTGCTGGTGGTCCTCGAGCTC
AAGCTTCGAATTCTGCAGTCGACGGTACCGCGGGCCCGGGATCCACCGGATCTAGAACCGGTTTAAGTAC
CACTGAGGTGGCAATGCACACTTCAACCTCTTCTTCAGTCACAAAGAGTTACATCTCATCACAGACAAAT
GATACGCACAAACGGGACACATATGCAGCCACTCCTAGAGCTCATGAAGTTTCAGAAATTTCTGTTAGAA
CTGTTTACCCTCCAGAAGAGGAAACCGGAGAAAGGGTACAACTTGCCCATCATTTCTCTGAACCAGAGAT
AACACTCATTATTTTTGGGGTGATGGCTGGTGTTATTGGAACGATCCTCTTAATTTCTTACGGTATTCGC
CGACTGATAAAGAAAAGCCCATCTGATGTAAAACCTCTCCCCTCACCTGACACAGACGTGCCTTTAAGTT
CTGTTGAAATAGAAAATCCAGAGACAAGTGATCAATTAATTAAGGGGGGGTCTGGAGGCAGTGGTGGGTC
TGGTGGTGGTTCTGGGGGGAGTGGGGGTTCAGGCGTCTTCACACTCGAAGATTTCGTTGGGGACTGGGAA
CAGACAGCCGCCTACAACCTGGACCAAGTCCTTGAACAGGGAGGTGTGTCCAGTTTGCTGCAGAATCTCG
CCGTGTCCGTAACTCCGATCCAAAGGATTGTCCGGAGCGGTGAAAATGCCCTGAAGATCGACATCCATGT
CATCATCCCGTATGAAGGTCTGAGCGCCGACCAAATGGCCCAGATCGAAGAGGTGTTTAAGGTGGTGTAC
CCTGTGGATGATCATCACTTTAAGGTGATCCTGCCCTATGGCACACTGGTAATCGACGGGGTTACGCCGA
ACATGCTGAACTATTTCGGACGGCCGTATGAAGGCATCGCCGTGTTCGACGGCAAAAAGATCACTGTAAC
AGGGACCCTGTGGAACGGCAACAAAATTATCGACGAGCGCCTGATCACCCCCGACGGCTCCATGCTGTTC
CGAGTAACCATCAACAGCTAAGCGGCCGCATCGATAAAATAAAAGATTTTATTTAGTCTCCAGAAAAAGG
GGGGAATGAAAGACCCCACCTGTAGGTTTGGCAAGCTAGCTTAAGTAACGCCATTTTGCAAGGCATGGAA
AATACATAACTGAGAATAGAGAAGTTCAGATCAAGGTTAGGAACAGAGAGACAGCAGAATATGGGCCAAA
CAGGATATCTGTGGTAAGCAGTTCCTGCCCCGGCTCAGGGCCAAGAACAGATGGTCCCCAGATGCGGTCC
CGCCCTCAGCAGTTTCTAGAGAACCATCAGATGTTTCCAGGGTGCCCCAAGGACCTGAAATGACCCTGTG
CCTTATTTGAACTAACCAATCAGTTCGCTTCTCGCTTCTGTTCGCGCGCTTCTGCTCCCCGAGCTCAATA
AAAGAGCCCACAACCCCTCACTCGGCGCGCCAGTCCTCCGATAGACTGCGTCGCCCGGGTACCCGTGTAT
CCAATAAACCCTCTTGCAGTTGCATCCGACTTGTGGTCTCGCTGTTCCTTGGGAGGGTCTCCTCTGAGTG
ATTGACTACCCGTCAGCGGGGGTCTTTCATGGGTAACAGTTTCTTGAAGTTGGAGAACAACATTCTGAGG
GTAGGAGTCGAATATTAAGTAATCCTGACTCAATTAGCCACTGTTTTGAATCCACATACTCCAATACTCC
TGAAATAGTTCATTATGGACAGCGCAGAAAGAGCTGGGGAGAATTGTGAAATTGTTATCCGCTCACAATT
CCACACAACATACGAGCCGGAAGCATAAAGTGTAAAGCCTGGGGTGCCTAATGAGTGAGCTAACTCACAT
TAATTGCGTTGCGCTCACTGCCCGCTTTCCAGTCGGGAAACCTGTCGTGCCAGCTGCATTAATGAATCGG
CCAACGCGCGGGGAGAGGCGGTTTGCGTATTGGGCGCTCTTCCGCTTCCTCGCTCACTGACTCGCTGCGC
TCGGTCGTTCGGCTGCGGCGAGCGGTATCAGCTCACTCAAAGGCGGTAATACGGTTATCCACAGAATCAG
GGGATAACGCAGGAAAGAACATGTGAGCAAAAGGCCAGCAAAAGGCCAGGAACCGTAAAAAGGCCGCGTT
GCTGGCGTTTTTCCATAGGCTCCGCCCCCCTGACGAGCATCACAAAAATCGACGCTCAAGTCAGAGGTGG
CGAAACCCGACAGGACTATAAAGATACCAGGCGTTTCCCCCTGGAAGCTCCCTCGTGCGCTCTCCTGTTC
CGACCCTGCCGCTTACCGGATACCTGTCCGCCTTTCTCCCTTCGGGAAGCGTGGCGCTTTCTCATAGCTC
ACGCTGTAGGTATCTCAGTTCGGTGTAGGTCGTTCGCTCCAAGCTGGGCTGTGTGCACGAACCCCCCGTT
CAGCCCGACCGCTGCGCCTTATCCGGTAACTATCGTCTTGAGTCCAACCCGGTAAGACACGACTTATCGC
CACTGGCAGCAGCCACTGGTAACAGGATTAGCAGAGCGAGGTATGTAGGCGGTGCTACAGAGTTCTTGAA
GTGGTGGCCTAACTACGGCTACACTAGAAGAACAGTATTTGGTATCTGCGCTCTGCTGAAGCCAGTTACC
TTCGGAAAAAGAGTTGGTAGCTCTTGATCCGGCAAACAAACCACCGCTGGTAGCGGTGGTTTTTTTGTTT
GCAAGCAGCAGATTACGCGCAGAAAAAAAGGATCTCAAGAAGATCCTTTGATCTTTTCTACGGGGTCTGA
CGCTCAGTGGAACGAAAACTCACGTTAAGGGATTTTGGTCATGAGATTATCAAAAAGGATCTTCACCTAG
ATCCTTTTAAATTAAAAATGAAGTTTTAAATCAATCTAAAGTATATATGAGTAAACTTGGTCTGACAGTT
ACCAATGCTTAATCAGTGAGGCACCTATCTCAGCGATCTGTCTATTTCGTTCATCCATAGTTGCCTGACT
CCCCGTCGTGTAGATAACTACGATACGGGAGGGCTTACCATCTGGCCCCAGTGCTGCAATGATACCGCGA
GACCCACGCTCACCGGCTCCAGATTTATCAGCAATAAACCAGCCAGCCGGAAGGGCCGAGCGCAGAAGTG
GTCCTGCAACTTTATCCGCCTCCATCCAGTCTATTAATTGTTGCCGGGAAGCTAGAGTAAGTAGTTCGCC
AGTTAATAGTTTGCGCAACGTTGTTGCCATTGCTACAGGCATCGTGGTGTCACGCTCGTCGTTTGGTATG
GCTTCATTCAGCTCCGGTTCCCAACGATCAAGGCGAGTTACATGATCCCCCATGTTGTGCAAAAAAGCGG
TTAGCTCCTTCGGTCCTCCGATCGTTGTCAGAAGTAAGTTGGCCGCAGTGTTATCACTCATGGTTATGGC
AGCACTGCATAATTCTCTTACTGTCATGCCATCCGTAAGATGCTTTTCTGTGACTGGTGAGTACTCAACC
AAGTCATTCTGAGAATAGTGTATGCGGCGACCGAGTTGCTCTTGCCCGGCGTCAATACGGGATAATACCG
CGCCACATAGCAGAACTTTAAAAGTGCTCATCATTGGAAAACGTTCTTCGGGGCGAAAACTCTCAAGGAT
CTTACCGCTGTTGAGATCCAGTTCGATGTAACCCACTCGTGCACCCAACTGATCTTCAGCATCTTTTACT
TTCACCAGCGTTTCTGGGTGAGCAAAAACAGGAAGGCAAAATGCCGCAAAAAAGGGAATAAGGGCGACAC
GGAAATGTTGAATACTCATACTCTTCCTTTTTCAATATTATTGAAGCATTTATCAGGGTTATTGTCTCAT
GAGCGGATACATATTTGAATGTATTTAGAAAAATAAACAAATAGGGGTTCCGCGCACATTTCCCCGAAAA
GTGCCACCTGACGTCTAAGAAACCATTATTATCATGACATTAACCTATAAAAATAGGCGTATCACGAGGC
CCTTTCGTCTCGCGCGTTTCGGTGATGACGGTGAAAACCTCTGACACATGCAGCTCCCGGAGACGGTCAC
AGCTTGTCTGTAAGCGGATGCCGGGAGCAGACAAGCCCGTCAGGGCGCGTCAGCGGGTGTTGGCGGGTGT
CGGGGCTGGCTTAACTATGCGGCATCAGAGCAGATTGTACTGAGAGTGCACCATATGCGGTGTGAAATAC
CGCACAGATGCGTAAGGAGAAAATACCGCATCAGGCGCCATTCGCCATTCAGGCTGCGCAACTGTTGGGA
AGGGCGATCGGTGCGGGCCTCTTCGCTATTACGCCAGCTGGCGAAAGGGGGATGTGCTGCAAGGCGATTA
AGTTGGGTAACGCCAGGGTTTTCCCAGTCACGACGTTGTAAAACGACGGCGCAAGGAATGGTGCATGCAA
GGAGATGGCGCCCAACAGTCCCCCGGCCACGGGGCCTGCCACCATACCCACGCCGAAACAAGCGCTCATG
AGCCCGAAGTGGCGAGCCCGATCTTCCCCATCGGTGATGTCGGCGATATAGGCGCCAGCAACCGCACCTG
TGGCGCCGGTGATGCCGGCCACGATGCGTCCGGCGTAGAGGCGATTAGTCCAATTTGTTAAAGACAGGAT
ATCAGTGGTCCAGGCTCTAGTTTTGACTCAACAATATCACCAGCTGAAGCCTATAGAGTACGAGCCATAG
ATAAAATAAAAGATTTTATTTAGTCTCCAGAAAAAGGGGGGAA
Features (pLannotate 1.2.2; 24 found; start..end, strand, type, name):
    579..920     +  misc_feature   MESV Ψ: packaging signal of murine embryonic stem cell virus
    987..1403    +  CDS            gag (truncated): truncated Moloney murine leukemia virus (MMLV) gag gene lacking the start codon
   1548..1814    +  CDS            FRB*: T2098L mutant of FKBP-rapamycin binding domain of human FRAP binds synthetic ligands such as AP21967
   1830..2219    +  CDS            GYPA (fragment): GLPA_HUMAN - Also known as GPA. Experimental evidence at protein level: Swiss-Prot protein existence level 1. Glycophorin A is the major intrinsic membrane protein of the erythrocyte. The N-terminal glycosylated segment, which lies outside the erythrocyte membrane, has MN blood group receptors. Appears to be important for the function of SLC4A1 and is required for high activity of SLC4A1. May be involved in translocation of SLC4A1 to the plasma membrane. Is a receptor for influenza virus. Is a receptor for Plasmodium falciparum erythrocyte-binding antigen 175 (EBA-175); binding of EBA-175 is d
   2328..3011    +  CDS            CyOFP1: CyOFP1 is a basic (constitutively fluorescent) long stokes shift fluorescent protein published in 2016, derived from Entacmaea quadricolor. It is reported to be a very rapidly-maturing monomer with moderate acid sensitivity.
   3081..3137    +  CDS            GYPB (fragment): GLPB_HUMAN - Also known as GPB. Experimental evidence at protein level: Swiss-Prot protein existence level 1. This protein is a minor sialoglycoprotein in erythrocyte membranes. From Homo sapiens (Human).
   3177..3500    +  CDS            FKBP1A: FKB1A_HUMAN - Also known as FKBP1, FKBP12. Experimental evidence at protein level: Swiss-Prot protein existence level 1. Keeps in an inactive conformation TGFBR1, the TGF-beta type I serine/threonine kinase receptor, preventing TGF-beta receptor activation in absence of ligand. Recruits SMAD7 to ACVR1B which prevents the association of SMAD2 and SMAD3 with the activin receptor complex, thereby blocking the activin signal. May modulate the RYR1 calcium channel activity. PPIases accelerate the folding of proteins. It catalyzes the cis-trans isomerization of proline imidic peptide bonds in oligop
   3562..3614    +  misc_feature   MCS: multiple cloning site
   3636..4025    +  CDS            GYPA (fragment): GLPA_HUMAN - Also known as GPA. Experimental evidence at protein level: Swiss-Prot protein existence level 1. Glycophorin A is the major intrinsic membrane protein of the erythrocyte. The N-terminal glycosylated segment, which lies outside the erythrocyte membrane, has MN blood group receptors. Appears to be important for the function of SLC4A1 and is required for high activity of SLC4A1. May be involved in translocation of SLC4A1 to the plasma membrane. Is a receptor for influenza virus. Is a receptor for Plasmodium falciparum erythrocyte-binding antigen 175 (EBA-175); binding of EBA-175 is d
   4095..4565    +  CDS            Nluc (fragment): NanoLuc® luciferase human codon-optimized
   4626..5140    +  LTR            3' LTR: 3' long terminal repeat from murine embryonic stem cell virus
   5302..5318    -  protein_bind   lac operator: The lac repressor binds to the lac operator to inhibit transcription in E. coli. This inhibition can be relieved by adding lactose or isopropyl-β-D-thiogalactopyranoside (IPTG). lac repressor encoded by lacI
   5326..5356    -  promoter       lac promoter: promoter for the E. coli lac operon
   5371..5392    -  protein_bind   CAP binding site: CAP binding activates transcription in the presence of cAMP. E. coli catabolite activator protein
   5405..5497    -  CDS            lacI (fragment): lac repressor; lacI; The lac repressor binds to the lac operator to inhibit transcription in E. coli. This inhibition can be relieved by adding lactose or isopropyl-β-D-thiogalactopyranoside (IPTG).
   5680..6268    -  rep_origin     ori: high-copy-number ColE1/pMB1/pBR322/pUC origin of replication
   6439..7299    -  CDS            AmpR: β-lactamase; bla; confers resistance to ampicillin, carbenicillin, and related antibiotics
   7300..7404    -  promoter       AmpR promoter: bla
   7499..7534    +  CDS            rop (fragment): Rop protein, which maintains plasmids at low copy number; rop
   7636..7735    +  misc_feature   bom (fragment): basis of mobility region from pBR322
   7741..7890    -  CDS            lacZα (fragment): LacZα fragment of β-galactosidase; lacZ fragment
   7890..8091    -  CDS            TcR (fragment): tetracycline efflux protein; tet; confers resistance to tetracycline
   8092..8190    +  CDS            env (fragment): murine leukemia virus gPr80 envelope polyprotein precursor; env; proteolytically cleaved into gp70SU and p15TM subunits
   8232..515     +  LTR            5' LTR (across the origin): 5' long terminal repeat from murine embryonic stem cell virus
