[The description below was written by a language model from this plasmid's Addgene catalogue record and pLannotate feature annotations shown in this document.]
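Description:
L2096-GPA-BRET-Biosensor-Retrovirus-TD146 is an MSCV-based gammaretroviral transfer vector for mammalian expression, carrying a two-chain synthetic biosensor built on the red blood cell membrane protein glycophorin A (GPA). The plasmid is propagated in E. coli through a high-copy ColE1/pUC-type origin with ampicillin selection (AmpR). The viral portion consists of murine embryonic stem cell virus 5′ and 3′ LTRs, the Ψ packaging signal and a truncated, start-codon-less gag segment. Together these allow the RNA genome to be packaged when the viral proteins are supplied in trans. After transduction, the integrated provirus expresses the insert from the 5′ LTR promoter.

The roughly 3.2 kb insert, cloned between BglII and ClaI, is a single open reading frame encoding FRB-GPA-NanoLuc114-CyOFP1, a T2A peptide, and FKBP-GPA-NanoLuc11S, with an N-terminal Myc tag recorded. The T2A peptide causes the two chains to be produced separately from one transcript. Each chain carries a rapamycin-binding domain fused to a wild-type GPA scaffold. The annotation identifies the FRB as the T2098L variant and the FKBP as human FKBP12. The short sequence annotated as a GYPB fragment ahead of FKBP is probably a glycophorin-type signal peptide, though the record does not say so. Rapamycin-induced FRB/FKBP association brings the small 114 peptide and the large 11S fragment together, reconstituting NanoLuc. Energy is then transferred to the adjacent long-Stokes-shift fluorescent protein CyOFP1, giving a BRET readout.

The catalogue lists EGFP as the selectable marker, but no EGFP feature appears in the annotated 8.2 kb sequence. The construct is intended for testing ligand-responsive biosensors built from erythrocyte proteins.
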