Addgene plasmid #222878: L2096-GPA-BRET-Biosensor-Retrovirus-TD146
Purpose: Retroviral vector encoding biosensor chains to detect rapamycin (FRB/FKBP domains) and respond with BRET (split NanoLuciferase reconstitution [11S/114 fragment]). WT Glycophorin A (GPA) scaffold.
Depositing lab: Joshua Leonard. Depositing organization: Northwestern University. Publication: Building Synthetic Biosensors Using Red Blood Cell Proteins. Dolberg TB, Gunnels TF, Ling T, Sarnese KA, Crispino JD, Leonard JN. ACS Synth Biol. 2024 Apr 19;13(4):1273-1289. doi: 10.1021/acssynbio.3c00754. Epub 2024 Mar 27. PubMed 38536408.
Backbone
  Vector backbone: MSCV
  Backbone manufacturer: Takara
  Backbone size w/o insert (bp): 5093
  Vector type: Mammalian Expression, Retroviral
  Selectable markers: EGFP
Growth in bacteria
  Bacterial resistance: Ampicillin, 100 μg/mL
  Growth temperature: 37°C
  Growth strain: NEB Stable
  Copy number: High Copy
Gene/Insert
  Gene/Insert name: FRB-GPA-NanoLuc114-CyOFP1-T2A-FKBP-GPA-NanoLuc11S
  Species: H. sapiens (human), Synthetic
  Insert size (bp): 3171
  Promoter: MSCV LTR
  Tag / fusion protein: Myc (N terminal on insert)
  Cloning method: Restriction Enzyme; 5′ cloning site BglII (not destroyed); 3′ cloning site ClaI (not destroyed)
Terms and licenses: Academic/Nonprofit Terms; Industry Terms: Not Available to Industry
Depositor comments: Please visit https://doi.org/10.1101/2023.12.16.571988 for bioRxiv preprint.
How to cite: L2096-GPA-BRET-Biosensor-Retrovirus-TD146 was a gift from Joshua Leonard (Addgene plasmid # 222878 ; http://n2t.net/addgene:222878 ; RRID:Addgene_222878)
